>Addgene plasmid #207775 | qTAG-N-Blast-ultraID-LMNB1 | addgene full sequence | sequence record 416196 | Addgene NGS Result
TCGCGCGTTTCGGTGATGACGGTGAAAACCTCTGACACATGCAGCTCCCGGAGACGGTCACAGCTTGTCT
GTAAGCGGATGCCGGGAGCAGACAAGCCCGTCAGGGCGCGTCAGCGGGTGTTGGCGGGTGTCGGGGCTGG
CTTAACTATGCGGCATCAGAGCAGATTGTACTGAGAGTGCACCATATGCGGTGTGAAATACCGCACAGAT
GCGTAAGGAGAAAATACCGCATCAGGCGCCATTCGCCATTCAGGCTGCGCAACTGTTGGGAAGGGCGATC
GGTGCGGGCCTCTTCGCTATTACGCCAGCTGGCGAAAGGGGGATGTGCTGCAAGGCGATTAAGTTGGGTA
ACGCCAGGGTTTTCCCAGTCACGACGTTGTAAAACGACGGCCAGTGAATTCGGGGCGGCGGGAGGGCCCT
GGGCCCAGAGCCGCGCGGGTGGGCAGTCCCAGGCGTCCTTCCTTACAGCCCTGAGCCTGGTCCGGGAACC
GCCCAGCCGGGAGGGCCGAGCTGACGGTTGCCCAAGGGCCAGATTTTAAATTTACAGGCCCGGCCCCCGA
ACCGCCGAAGCGCGCTGCCTGCTCCCCATTGGCCCATGGTAGTCACGTGGAGGCGCCGGGGCGTGCCGGC
CATGTTGGGGAGTGCGGCGCCGCGGCCCGCGCCACCTCCGCCCCCCGCGGCTTGCCTCCAGCCCGCCCCT
CCCGGCCCTCCTCCCCCCGCCCGCCGCTCCGTGCAGCCTGAGAGGAAACAAAGTGCTGCGAGCAGGAGAC
GGCGGCGGCGCGAACCCTGCTGGGCCTCCATTCACCCTCGTCTTGCATTTTCCCGCGTGCGTGTGTGAGT
GGGTGTGTGTGTTTTCTTACAAAGGGTATTTCGCGATCGATCGATTGATTCGTAGTTCCCCCCCGCGCGC
CTTTGCCCTTTGTGCTGTAATCGAGCTCCCGCCATCCCAGGTGCTTCTCCGTTCCTCTAAACGCCAGCGT
CTGGACGTGAGCGCAGGTCGCCGGTTTGTGCCTTCGGTCCCCGCTTCGCCCCCTGCCGTCCCCTCCTTAT
CACGGTCCCGCTCGCGGCCTCGCCGCCCCGCTGTCTCCGCCGCCCGCCATGGGCAAGAGCAAGACCGGTA
GCTACCGTTCGTATAGCATACATTATACGAAGTTATCTGCTAGCATGGCCAAGCCTTTGTCTCAAGAAGA
ATCCACCCTCATTGAAAGAGCAACGGCTACAATCAACAGCATCCCCATCTCTGAAGACTACAGCGTCGCC
AGCGCAGCTCTCTCTAGCGACGGCCGCATCTTCACTGGTGTCAATGTATATCATTTTACTGGGGGACCTT
GTGCAGAACTCGTGGTGCTGGGCACTGCTGCTGCTGCGGCAGCTGGCAACCTGACTTGTATCGTCGCGAT
CGGAAATGAGAACAGGGGCATCTTGAGCCCCTGCGGACGGTGCCGACAGGTGCTTCTCGATCTGCATCCT
GGGATCAAAGCCATAGTGAAGGACAGTGATGGACAGCCGACGGCAGTTGGGATTCGTGAATTGCTGCCCT
CTGGTTATGTGTGGGAGGGCGGATCCGGAGCTACTAACTTCAGCCTGCTGAAGCAGGCCGGAGACGTGGA
GGAGAACCCTGGACCTTCTAGAATAACTTCGTATAGCATACATTATACGAACGGTAGCACGCGTGGAGGT
GGCGGTTCCGGCAAGCCCATCCCCAACCCCCTGCTGGGCCTGGACAGCACCGGAGGTGGCGGATCAATGT
TCAAGAACCTGATCTGGCTGAAGGAGGTGGACAGCACCCAGGAGAGACTGAAGGAGTGGAACGTGTCCTA
CGGCACCGCCCTGGTGGCCGACAGACAGACCAAGGGCAGAGGCGGCCCCGGCAGAAAGTGGCTGAGCCAG
GAGGGCGGCCTGTACTTCAGCTTCCTGCTGAACCCCAAGGAGTTCGAGAACCTGCTGCAGCTGCCCCTGG
TGCTGGGCCTGAGCGTGAGCGAGGCCCTGGAGGAGATCACCGAGATCCCCTTCAGCCTGAAGTGGCCCAA
CGACGTGTACTTCCAGGAGAAGAAGGTGAGCGGCGTGCTGTGCGAGCTGAGCAAGGACAAGCTGATCGTG
GGCATCGGCATCAACGTGAACCAGAGAGAGATCCCCGAGGAGATCAAGGACAGAGCCACCACCCTGTACG
AGATCACCGGCAAGGACTGGGACAGAAAGGAGGTGCTGCTGAAGGTGCTGAAGAGAATCAGCGAGAACCT
GAAGAAGTTCAAGGAGAAGGGTGGAGGCGGATCTCTCGAGGGAGGAAGCGGAGGATCTGGCGGTACCGCG
ACTGCGACCCCCGTGCCGCCGCGGATGGGCAGCCGCGCTGGCGGCCCCACCACGCCGCTGAGCCCCACGC
GCCTGTCGCGGCTCCAGGAGAAGGAGGAGCTGCGCGAGCTCAATGACCGGCTGGCGGTGTACATCGACAA
GGTGCGCAGCCTGGAGACGGAGAACAGCGCGCTGCAGCTGCAGGTGACGGAGCGCGAGGAGGTGCGCGGC
CGTGAGCTCACCGGCCTCAAGGCGCTCTACGAGACCGAGCTGGCCGACGCGCGACGCGCGCTCGACGACA
CGGCCCGCGAGCGCGCCAAGCTGCAGATCGAGCTGGGCAAGTGCAAGGCGGAACACGACCAGCTGCTCCT
CAAGTGAGTGCTAGCTGGCGGCCGCGTTAGCGCCAAGGAGGGGCGGGGGCGCAACCGCGGCGACCAGCTC
ACCGGGTTCTGCCGTGGGGAGGGAGCAGAGGCCAGGATGCACGCGTCCTTCTGAAGGAACAGGGTCTCGG
TCTCCGGAAAGGAGAAAGAATCTAGAGTTCATAGCGGAGCAGGGGTCGCGGAGGGGGCTCGAGCTGTAGC
GCTGGGGGGCCGTGATGCCCATTTCTAGATTTTGGATACCCGCTGGGACGTGGTAAGTGCGCGCCTGGGA
CTGCCGAGAAGGAGCTCCCGCTTTCGCACTCGAATCCGGGGAGCCGGCGCGGAGAGGCGGCCCCTCAAAG
CTTGGCGTAATCATGGTCATAGCTGTTTCCTGTGTGAAATTGTTATCCGCTCACAATTCCACACAACATA
CGAGCCGGAAGCATAAAGTGTAAAGCCTGGGGTGCCTAATGAGTGAGCTAACTCACATTAATTGCGTTGC
GCTCACTGCCCGCTTTCCAGTCGGGAAACCTGTCGTGCCAGCTGCATTAATGAATCGGCCAACGCGCGGG
GAGAGGCGGTTTGCGTATTGGGCGCTCTTCCGCTTCCTCGCTCACTGACTCGCTGCGCTCGGTCGTTCGG
CTGCGGCGAGCGGTATCAGCTCACTCAAAGGCGGTAATACGGTTATCCACAGAATCAGGGGATAACGCAG
GAAAGAACATGTGAGCAAAAGGCCAGCAAAAGGCCAGGAACCGTAAAAAGGCCGCGTTGCTGGCGTTTTT
CCATAGGCTCCGCCCCCCTGACGAGCATCACAAAAATCGACGCTCAAGTCAGAGGTGGCGAAACCCGACA
GGACTATAAAGATACCAGGCGTTTCCCCCTGGAAGCTCCCTCGTGCGCTCTCCTGTTCCGACCCTGCCGC
TTACCGGATACCTGTCCGCCTTTCTCCCTTCGGGAAGCGTGGCGCTTTCTCATAGCTCACGCTGTAGGTA
TCTCAGTTCGGTGTAGGTCGTTCGCTCCAAGCTGGGCTGTGTGCACGAACCCCCCGTTCAGCCCGACCGC
TGCGCCTTATCCGGTAACTATCGTCTTGAGTCCAACCCGGTAAGACACGACTTATCGCCACTGGCAGCAG
CCACTGGTAACAGGATTAGCAGAGCGAGGTATGTAGGCGGTGCTACAGAGTTCTTGAAGTGGTGGCCTAA
CTACGGCTACACTAGAAGAACAGTATTTGGTATCTGCGCTCTGCTGAAGCCAGTTACCTTCGGAAAAAGA
GTTGGTAGCTCTTGATCCGGCAAACAAACCACCGCTGGTAGCGGTGGTTTTTTTGTTTGCAAGCAGCAGA
TTACGCGCAGAAAAAAAGGATCTCAAGAAGATCCTTTGATCTTTTCTACGGGGTCTGACGCTCAGTGGAA
CGAAAACTCACGTTAAGGGATTTTGGTCATGAGATTATCAAAAAGGATCTTCACCTAGATCCTTTTAAAT
TAAAAATGAAGTTTTAAATCAATCTAAAGTATATATGAGTAAACTTGGTCTGACAGTTACCAATGCTTAA
TCAGTGAGGCACCTATCTCAGCGATCTGTCTATTTCGTTCATCCATAGTTGCCTGACTCCCCGTCGTGTA
GATAACTACGATACGGGAGGGCTTACCATCTGGCCCCAGTGCTGCAATGATACCGCGAGACCCACGCTCA
CCGGCTCCAGATTTATCAGCAATAAACCAGCCAGCCGGAAGGGCCGAGCGCAGAAGTGGTCCTGCAACTT
TATCCGCCTCCATCCAGTCTATTAATTGTTGCCGGGAAGCTAGAGTAAGTAGTTCGCCAGTTAATAGTTT
GCGCAACGTTGTTGCCATTGCTACAGGCATCGTGGTGTCACGCTCGTCGTTTGGTATGGCTTCATTCAGC
TCCGGTTCCCAACGATCAAGGCGAGTTACATGATCCCCCATGTTGTGCAAAAAAGCGGTTAGCTCCTTCG
GTCCTCCGATCGTTGTCAGAAGTAAGTTGGCCGCAGTGTTATCACTCATGGTTATGGCAGCACTGCATAA
TTCTCTTACTGTCATGCCATCCGTAAGATGCTTTTCTGTGACTGGTGAGTACTCAACCAAGTCATTCTGA
GAATAGTGTATGCGGCGACCGAGTTGCTCTTGCCCGGCGTCAATACGGGATAATACCGCGCCACATAGCA
GAACTTTAAAAGTGCTCATCATTGGAAAACGTTCTTCGGGGCGAAAACTCTCAAGGATCTTACCGCTGTT
GAGATCCAGTTCGATGTAACCCACTCGTGCACCCAACTGATCTTCAGCATCTTTTACTTTCACCAGCGTT
TCTGGGTGAGCAAAAACAGGAAGGCAAAATGCCGCAAAAAAGGGAATAAGGGCGACACGGAAATGTTGAA
TACTCATACTCTTCCTTTTTCAATATTATTGAAGCATTTATCAGGGTTATTGTCTCATGAGCGGATACAT
ATTTGAATGTATTTAGAAAAATAAACAAATAGGGGTTCCGCGCACATTTCCCCGAAAAGTGCCACCTGAC
GTCTAAGAAACCATTATTATCATGACATTAACCTATAAAAATAGGCGTATCACGAGGCCCTTTCGTC
Features (pLannotate 1.2.2; 15 found; start..end, strand, type, name):
    137..236     +  misc_feature   bom (fragment): basis of mobility region from pBR322
    242..399     -  CDS            lacZα (fragment): LacZα fragment of β-galactosidase; lacZ fragment
   1123..1156    +  protein_bind   lox71: Left element (LE) mutant of loxP (Araki et al., 2010). Cre-mediated recombination occurs in the 8-bp core sequence (GCATACAT). Cre recombinase
   1165..1560    +  CDS            BSD: blasticidin S deaminase; Aspergillus terreus BSD; confers resistance to blasticidin
   1633..1666    +  protein_bind   lox66: Right element (RE) mutant of loxP (Araki et al., 2010). Cre-mediated recombination occurs in the 8-bp core sequence (GCATACAT). Cre recombinase
   1747..2259    +  CDS            BioID2 (fragment): promiscuous R40G mutant of a biotin protein ligase from Aquifex aeolicus (Kim et al., 2016)
   2308..2661    +  CDS            LMNB1 (fragment): LMNB1_HUMAN - Also known as LMN2, LMNB. Experimental evidence at protein level: Swiss-Prot protein existence level 1. Lamins are components of the nuclear lamina, a fibrous layer on the nucleoplasmic side of the inner nuclear membrane, which is thought to provide a framework for the nuclear envelope and may also interact with chromatin. From Homo sapiens (Human).
   3050..3066    -  protein_bind   lac operator: The lac repressor binds to the lac operator to inhibit transcription in E. coli. This inhibition can be relieved by adding lactose or isopropyl-β-D-thiogalactopyranoside (IPTG). lac repressor encoded by lacI
   3074..3104    -  promoter       lac promoter: promoter for the E. coli lac operon
   3119..3140    -  protein_bind   CAP binding site: CAP binding activates transcription in the presence of cAMP. E. coli catabolite activator protein
   3153..3245    -  CDS            lacI (fragment): lac repressor; lacI; The lac repressor binds to the lac operator to inhibit transcription in E. coli. This inhibition can be relieved by adding lactose or isopropyl-β-D-thiogalactopyranoside (IPTG).
   3428..4016    -  rep_origin     ori: high-copy-number ColE1/pMB1/pBR322/pUC origin of replication
   4187..5047    -  CDS            AmpR: β-lactamase; bla; confers resistance to ampicillin, carbenicillin, and related antibiotics
   5048..5152    -  promoter       AmpR promoter: bla
   5247..35      +  CDS            rop (fragment) (across the origin): Rop protein, which maintains plasmids at low copy number; rop
