[The description below was written by a language model from this plasmid's Addgene catalogue record and pLannotate feature annotations shown in this document.]
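Description:
qTAG-N-Blast-ultraID-LMNB1 is a pUC19-based donor template for CRISPR-mediated endogenous tagging of the human LMNB1 gene, which encodes the nuclear lamina protein lamin B1. It is propagated in E. coli as a high-copy plasmid through the ColE1/pUC origin and selected with ampicillin via the β-lactamase gene and its native promoter. Remnants of the pUC19 cloning region (lacZα fragment, lac promoter, lac operator, CAP site) flank the insert and have no role in mammalian cells.

The roughly 3 kb insert consists of LMNB1 homology arms surrounding a Blast-2A-ultraID cassette intended for insertion at the N-terminus of the LMNB1 coding sequence. In the annotated sequence, a blasticidin S deaminase gene sits between lox71 and lox66 sites, mutant loxP elements that would allow Cre-mediated removal of the marker after selection. Downstream is the ultraID proximity-labelling enzyme, which the annotation tool matches as a partial BioID2, a promiscuous biotin ligase from Aquifex aeolicus. This is followed by a fragment of LMNB1 coding sequence that lies within the downstream homology arm. No mammalian promoter is annotated, consistent with a design in which both the resistance gene and the tag are expressed from the endogenous LMNB1 promoter only after correct integration, with the 2A sequence named in the purpose field separating the marker from the ultraID–lamin B1 fusion.

The plasmid is meant to be co-transfected with a companion px330-PITCh-LMNB1 sgRNA/Cas9 plasmid. Edited cells are enriched with blasticidin and would express ultraID-tagged lamin B1 at native levels, a setup suited to biotin-based proximity labelling of proteins near the nuclear lamina.
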