Addgene plasmid #207775: qTAG-N-Blast-ultraID-LMNB1
Purpose: Donor template for Blast-2A-ultraID insertion into the N-terminus of the LMNB1 locus. To be co-transfected with sgRNA plasmid px330-PITCh-LMNB1 Addgene #207770
Depositing lab: Laurence Pelletier. Depositing organization: Sinai Health System. Publication: qTAG: an adaptable plasmid scaffold for CRISPR-based endogenous tagging. Philip R, Sharma A, Matellan L, Erpf AC, Hsu WH, Tkach JM, Wyatt HDM, Pelletier L. EMBO J. 2024 Dec 12. doi: 10.1038/s44318-024-00337-5. PubMed 39668248.
Backbone
  Vector backbone: pUC19
  Backbone manufacturer: Invitrogen
  Backbone size w/o insert (bp): 2686
  Vector type: Mammalian Expression, CRISPR ; Donor Template
  Selectable markers: Blasticidin
Growth in bacteria
  Bacterial resistance: Ampicillin, 100 μg/mL
  Growth temperature: 37°C
  Growth strain: DH5alpha
  Copy number: High Copy
Gene/Insert
  Gene/Insert name: LMNB1 Homology Arms flanking a Blast-ultraID Cassette (alt name: LMNB1)
  Species: H. sapiens (human)
  Insert size (bp): 3007
  Entrez Gene: LMNB1 (a.k.a. ADLD, LMN, LMN2, LMNB, MCPH26)
  Cloning method: Unknown
  Sequencing primers: 5′ CTGCAAGGCGATTAAGTTGGGTAAC; 3′ GGCTCGTATGTTGTGTGGAATTGT
Terms and licenses: Academic/Nonprofit Terms; Industry Terms: Not Available to Industry
Depositor comments: To be co-transfected with sgRNA plasmid px330-PITCh-LMNB1 https://www.addgene.org/207770 . Please visit https://www.biorxiv.org/content/10.1101/2023.11.01.565029v3 for bioRxiv preprint.
How to cite: qTAG-N-Blast-ultraID-LMNB1 was a gift from Laurence Pelletier (Addgene plasmid # 207775 ; http://n2t.net/addgene:207775 ; RRID:Addgene_207775)
